>Addgene plasmid #125048 | pKmK.P15 | addgene full sequence | sequence record 246620 | Addgene NGS Result
TCGGTCTCAAACGGAAACTTGGGCCATGACAAAGGCCATGGAAAATGGTAGTACCATGGTAGTACCATGG
TACTACTAGTGGTGGTGGCATTAGTGGTACCAGAACCACCTGTTGATTGATGCTGGGACTCCTGTATTTT
GGTTAGGGCCTGTCTGTTGGGGCCTGTCAAACAACCAACAACACTCTTCCATATTCTGTTCTATCCAGCT
AGCTAGCTAGCTAGCTGTCTTTCTCTCTCGTATGACATGGCCTAAGGCCATGTCATGTCACACATACACA
CTGTTTCCCACTGCTTCCCACTGTTTCCACTGGTTTACCGTTTCAGTAAATATCCAACATGCGATCATGC
CAATATTCTGCCAATATTCTGCCAAATGTTCTTTCTGCCATTCTGCCATATATAAAGACCACATTTGATA
TCCAATTTCCCAATTCCAAATGTATTAGAATAGAATAGTCTATATTATACTCTATACAATTTTATAGTCC
CTCCCAAACCAAGTCTTTTAGATTTAACAACAGTACACACACACTTTTACACATCACTATGTGAGACCAG
ACCAATAAAAAACGCCCGGCGGCAACCGAGCGTTCTGAACAAATCCAGATGGAGTTCTGAGGTCATTACT
GGATCTATCAACAGGAGTCCAAGCGAGCTCGATATCAAATTACGCCCCGCCCTGCCACTCATCGCAGTAC
TGTTGTAATTCATTAAGCATTCTGCCGACATGGAAGCCATCACAAACGGCATGATGAACCTGAATCGCCA
GCGGCATCAGCACCTTGTCGCCTTGCGTATAATATTTGCCCATGGTGAAAACGGGGGCGAAGAAGTTGTC
CATATTGGCCACGTTTAAATCAAAACTGGTGAAACTCACCCAGGGATTGGCTGAAACGAAAAACATATTC
TCAATAAACCCTTTAGGGAAATAGGCCAGGTTTTCACCGTAACACGCCACATCTTGCGAATATATGTGTA
GAAACTGCCGGAAATCGTCGTGGTATTCACTCCAGAGCGATGAAAACGTTTCAGTTTGCTCATGGAAAAC
GGTGTAACAAGGGTGAACACTATCCCATATCACCAGCTCACCGTCTTTCATTGCCATACGAAATTCCGGA
TGAGCATTCATCAGGCGGGCAAGAATGTGAATAAAGGCCGGATAAAACTTGTGCTTATTTTTCTTTACGG
TCTTTAAAAAGGCCGTAATATCCAGCTGAACGGTCTGGTTATAGGTACATTGAGCAACTGACTGAAATGC
CTCAAAATGTTCTTTACGATGCCATTGGGATATATCAACGGTGGTATATCCAGTGATTTTTTTCTCCATT
TTAGCTTCCTTAGCTCCTGAAAATCTCGATAACTCAAAAAATACGCCCGGTAGTGATCTTATTTCATTAT
GGTGAAAGTTGGAACCTCTTACGTGCCCGATCAATCATGACCAAAATCCCTTAACGTGAGTTTTCGTTCC
ACTGAGCGTCAGACCCCGTAGAAAAGATCAAAGGATCTTCTTGAGATCCTTTTTTTCTGCGCGTAATCTG
CTGCTTGCAAACAAAAAAACCACCGCTACCAGCGGTGGTTTGTTTGCCGGATCAAGAGCTACCAACTCTT
TTTCCGAAGGTAACTGGCTTCAGCAGAGCGCAGATACCAAATACTGTTCTTCTAGTGTAGCCGTAGTTAG
GCCACCACTTCAAGAACTCTGTAGCACCGCCTACATACCTCGCTCTGCTAATCCTGTTACCAGTGGCTGC
TGCCAGTGGCGATAAGTCGTGTCTTACCGGGTTGGACTCAAGACGATAGTTACCGGATAAGGCGCAGCGG
TCGGGCTGAACGGGGGGTTCGTGCACACAGCCCAGCTTGGAGCGAACGACCTACACCGAACTGAGATACC
TACAGCGTGAGCTATGAGAAAGCGCCACGCTTCCCGAAGGGAGAAAGGCGGACAGGTATCCGGTAAGCGG
CAGGGTCGGAACAGGAGAGCGCACGAGGGAGCTTCCAGGGGGAAACGCCTGGTATCTTTATAGTCCTGTC
GGGTTTCGCCACCTCTGACTTGAGCGTCGATTTTTGTGATGCTCGTCAGGGGGGCGGAGCCTATGGAAAA
ACGCCAGCAACGCGGCCTTTTTACGGTTCCTGGCCTTTTGCTGGCCTTTTGCTCACATGTTCTTTCCTGC
GTTATCCCCTGATTCTGTGGATAACCGTAG
Features (pLannotate 1.2.2; 4 found; start..end, strand, type, name):
    565..599     -  terminator     lambda t0 terminator: minimal transcription terminator from phage lambda (Scholtissek and Grosse, 1987)
    673..1329    -  CDS            cat: CAT_ECOLX - Experimental evidence at protein level: Swiss-Prot protein existence level 1. This enzyme is an effector of chloramphenicol resistance in bacteria. From Escherichia coli. This protein is used as a marker in many commonly used cloning vectors, such as pACYC184.
   1330..1427    -  promoter       cat promoter: promoter of the E. coli cat gene encoding chloramphenicol acetyltransferase
   1511..2099    +  rep_origin     ori: high-copy-number ColE1/pMB1/pBR322/pUC origin of replication
