[The description below was written by a language model from this plasmid's Addgene catalogue record and pLannotate feature annotations shown in this document.]
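Description:
pKmK.P15 is a small part-storage plasmid from a Kluyveromyces marxianus synthetic biology toolkit, built in the YTK001 entry vector of the yeast Golden Gate (YTK/MoClo) system. It is not itself a yeast expression construct. It has no yeast origin or yeast selectable marker in the annotated features and serves only to hold a single standardised DNA part for propagation in E. coli. The backbone consists of a high-copy ColE1/pUC-type origin of replication and a chloramphenicol acetyltransferase (cat) gene driven by its native promoter and followed by the lambda t0 terminator, which together provide maintenance and chloramphenicol selection in bacteria.

The payload is a 534 bp TDH3 promoter (also called the GAPDH3/GAP3 promoter) from K. marxianus, catalogued as a type 2 part, the promoter position in the YTK assembly hierarchy. It was inserted through BsmBI sites that were destroyed in the process, and the depositor states that it carries the YTK-compatible Golden Gate overhangs for a type 2 part. It can therefore be released and joined in the correct order with coding sequence, terminator and other parts when assembling transcription units.

The automated feature table, generated from the 2,200 nt sequencing result, annotates only the four backbone elements. The promoter insert is not called as a feature, though the unannotated region upstream of the terminator is consistent with its size. The depositor notes that small differences between the sequencing result and the reference sequence do not affect function. The plasmid is typically used as a source of a promoter for building expression cassettes in K. marxianus.
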