Addgene plasmid #125048: pKmK.P15
Purpose: Storage plasmid for K.marxianus promoter; type 2 part
Depositing lab: John Morrissey. Depositing organization: University College Cork. Publication: Biological Parts for Kluyveromyces marxianus Synthetic Biology. Rajkumar AS, Varela JA, Juergens H, Daran JG, Morrissey JP. Front Bioeng Biotechnol. 2019 May 7;7:97. doi: 10.3389/fbioe.2019.00097. eCollection 2019. PubMed 31134195.
Backbone
  Vector backbone: YTK001
  Backbone manufacturer: Dueber lab, UC Berkeley
  Backbone size w/o insert (bp): 1667
  Vector type: Yeast Expression, Synthetic Biology
Growth in bacteria
  Bacterial resistance: Chloramphenicol, 25 μg/mL
  Growth temperature: 37°C
  Growth strain: DH5alpha
  Copy number: High Copy
Gene/Insert
  Gene/Insert name: TDH3 promoter (alt name: GAPDH3/GAP3 promoter)
  Insert size (bp): 534
  Cloning method: Restriction Enzyme; 5′ cloning site BsmBI (destroyed during cloning); 3′ cloning site BsmBI (destroyed during cloning)
  Sequencing primers: 5′ tttgctggccttttgctc; 3′ catctggatttgttcagaacg
Terms and licenses: Academic/Nonprofit Terms; Industry Terms: Not Available to Industry
Depositor comments: Contains the appropriate YTK-compatible Golden Gate overhangs for a type 2 part Please note that the minor differences between the Addgene NGS results and depositor's annotated sequence do not affect the plasmid function.
How to cite: pKmK.P15 was a gift from John Morrissey (Addgene plasmid # 125048 ; http://n2t.net/addgene:125048 ; RRID:Addgene_125048)
